Addgene plasmid #21375: pHIV-Luciferase
Purpose: (Empty Backbone) self-inactivating 3rd generation lentiviral plasmid for co-expression of your gene of interest and Luciferase
Depositing lab: Bryan Welm. Depositing organization: University of Utah.
Backbone
  Vector backbone: pSICO
  Backbone size (bp): 8713
  Vector type: Mammalian Expression, Lentiviral
Growth in bacteria
  Bacterial resistance: Ampicillin, 100 μg/mL
  Growth temperature: 37°C
  Growth strain: Stbl3
  Growth instructions: Growth in Stbl3 is preferred
  Copy number: High Copy
Gene/Insert
  Gene/Insert name: None
  Cloning method: Unknown
  Sequencing primers: 5′ 5'-TGGAATTTGCCCTTTTTGAG-3'; 3′ 5'-AGGAACTGCTTCCTTCACGA-3'
Resource information
  A portion of this plasmid was derived from a plasmid made by: pSICO was obtained from Tyler Jacks laboratory.
Terms and licenses: Academic/Nonprofit Terms; Industry Terms: Not Available to Industry
Depositor comments: The HIV-Luciferase plasmid encodes a self-inactivating lentiviral construct that was cloned by removing the U6-TATAlox-CMVie-EGFP-TATAlox- WPRE content of pSICO (Ventura et al., 2004), and adding the EF1-alpha promoter, a multiple cloning site (MCS), an internal ribosome entry site (IRES) and Luciferase. A cDNA can be cloned into the MCS (NotI, EcoRI, SmaI, and BamHI sites) to enable bicistronic expression with luciferase. This construct has not been published. NOTE: Addgene's stock is missing bp 6102-6190 compared to the original depositor's sequence. This deletion may affect some restriction sites, but not plasmid function.
How to cite: pHIV-Luciferase was a gift from Bryan Welm (Addgene plasmid # 21375 ; http://n2t.net/addgene:21375 ; RRID:Addgene_21375)
