[The description below was written by a language model from this plasmid's Addgene catalogue record and pLannotate feature annotations shown in this document.]
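Description:
pHIV-Luciferase is an empty-backbone, self-inactivating third-generation lentiviral transfer plasmid for mammalian expression, designed to co-express a user-supplied gene of interest with luciferase. It was derived from pSICO by removing that vector's U6, TATAlox-flanked CMV-EGFP and WPRE content and replacing it with an EF-1α promoter, a multiple cloning site, an IRES and luciferase. In bacteria it is maintained through a high-copy ColE1/pUC-type origin and selected with ampicillin via the β-lactamase gene; a recombination-deficient strain is preferred, as is usual for plasmids carrying repeated LTR sequences.

The viral genome is transcribed in packaging cells from a CMV enhancer/promoter fused to a truncated HIV-1 5' LTR, which makes production Tat-independent. Downstream lie the Ψ packaging signal extending into a gag fragment, the Rev response element for Rev-dependent nuclear export of the unspliced genomic RNA, and the cPPT/CTS, which aids nuclear import in transduced cells. The internal cassette consists of the constitutive EF-1α promoter, the cloning site (NotI, EcoRI, SmaI and BamHI), the EMCV IRES and the synthetic luc2 version of firefly luciferase, so that an inserted cDNA and luciferase are translated from one bicistronic transcript. The 3' end carries a nef-derived fragment and a truncated LTR, consistent with the self-inactivating design that leaves the integrated provirus without LTR promoter activity. No WPRE is annotated.

The vector suits stable transduction where luciferase activity reports on, or tracks, cells expressing the cloned gene. The repository's sequenced stock (8,608 nt) lacks a short stretch present in the depositor's original sequence; this may alter some restriction sites but is stated not to affect function.
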