Features (pLannotate 1.2.2; 18 found; start..end, strand, type, name):
      3..555     +  misc_feature   IRES: internal ribosome entry site (IRES) of the encephalomyocarditis virus (EMCV)
    562..2214    +  CDS            luciferase: firefly luciferase synthetic luc2 version of the luciferase gene
   2215..2234    +  misc_feature   MCS (fragment): pBluescript multiple cloning site
   2236..2736    +  CDS            nef (fragment): NEF_HV1LA - Experimental evidence at protein level: Swiss-Prot protein existence level 1. Extracellular Nef protein targets CD4(+) T-lymphocytes for apoptosis by interacting with CXCR4 surface receptors. From Human immunodeficiency virus type 1 group M subtype B (isolate Lai) (HIV-1).
   2743..2923    +  LTR            5' LTR (truncated): truncated 5' long terminal repeat (LTR) from HIV-1
   2985..3573    -  rep_origin     ori: high-copy-number ColE1/pMB1/pBR322/pUC origin of replication
   3744..4604    -  CDS            AmpR: β-lactamase; bla; confers resistance to ampicillin, carbenicillin, and related antibiotics
   4605..4709    -  promoter       AmpR promoter: bla
   4768..4820    -  misc_feature   bom (fragment): basis of mobility region from pBR322
   4975..5354    +  enhancer       CMV enhancer: human cytomegalovirus immediate early enhancer
   5355..5554    +  promoter       CMV promoter: human cytomegalovirus (CMV) immediate early promoter
   5572..5752    +  LTR            5' LTR (truncated): truncated 5' long terminal repeat (LTR) from HIV-1
   5799..5924    +  misc_feature   HIV-1 Ψ: packaging signal of human immunodeficiency virus type 1
   5908..6246    +  CDS            HIV-1 gag (fragment): gag protein from human immunodeficiency virus 1; gag
   6421..6654    +  misc_feature   RRE: The Rev response element (RRE) of HIV-1 allows for Rev-dependent mRNA export from the nucleus to the cytoplasm.
   7031..7131    +  CDS            Rev (fragment): human immunodeficiency virus 1 (HIV-1) Rev protein; rev; enhances nuclear export of unspliced and incompletely spliced viral mRNAs
   7181..7298    +  misc_feature   cPPT/CTS: central polypurine tract and central termination sequence of HIV-1
   7361..8539    +  promoter       EF-1α promoter: strong constitutive promoter for human elongation factor EF-1α
>Addgene plasmid #21375 | pHIV-Luciferase | addgene full sequence | sequence record 357945 | Addgene NGS Result
TAACGTTACTGGCCGAAGCCGCTTGGAATAAGGCCGGTGTGCGTTTGTCTATATGTTATTTTCCACCATA
TTGCCGTCTTTTGGCAATGTGAGGGCCCGGAAACCTGGCCCTGTCTTCTTGACGAGCATTCCTAGGGGTC
TTTCCCCTCTCGCCAAAGGAATGCAAGGTCTGTTGAATGTCGTGAAGGAAGCAGTTCCTCTGGAAGCTTC
TTGAAGACAAACAACGTCTGTAGCGACCCTTTGCAGGCAGCGGAACCCCCCACCTGGCGACAGGTGCCTC
TGCGGCCAAAAGCCACGTGTATAAGATACACCTGCAAAGGCGGCACAACCCCAGTGCCACGTTGTGAGTT
GGATAGTTGTGGAAAGAGTCAAATGGCTCTCCTCAAGCGTATTCAACAAGGGGCTGAAGGATGCCCAGAA
GGTACCCCATTGTATGGGATCTGATCTGGGGCCTCGGTACACATGCTTTACATGTGTTTAGTCGAGGTTA
AAAAAACGTCTAGGCCCCCCGAACCACGGGGACGTGGTTTTCCTTTGAAAAACACGATGATAATATGGGG
GATGGAAGATGCCAAAAACATTAAGAAGGGCCCAGCGCCATTCTACCCACTCGAAGACGGGACCGCCGGC
GAGCAGCTGCACAAAGCCATGAAGCGCTACGCCCTGGTGCCCGGCACCATCGCCTTTACCGACGCACATA
TCGAGGTGGACATTACCTACGCCGAGTACTTCGAGATGAGCGTTCGGCTGGCAGAAGCTATGAAGCGCTA
TGGGCTGAATACAAACCATCGGATCGTGGTGTGCAGCGAGAATAGCTTGCAGTTCTTCATGCCCGTGTTG
GGTGCCCTGTTCATCGGTGTGGCTGTGGCCCCAGCTAACGACATCTACAACGAGCGCGAGCTGCTGAACA
GCATGGGCATCAGCCAGCCCACCGTCGTATTCGTGAGCAAGAAAGGGCTGCAAAAGATCCTCAACGTGCA
AAAGAAGCTACCGATCATACAAAAGATCATCATCATGGATAGCAAGACCGACTACCAGGGCTTCCAAAGC
ATGTACACCTTCGTGACTTCCCATTTGCCACCCGGCTTCAACGAGTACGACTTCGTGCCCGAGAGCTTCG
ACCGGGACAAAACCATCGCCCTGATCATGAACAGTAGTGGCAGTACCGGATTGCCCAAGGGCGTAGCCCT
ACCGCACCGCACCGCTTGTGTCCGATTCAGTCATGCCCGCGACCCCATCTTCGGCAACCAGATCATCCCC
GACACCGCTATCCTCAGCGTGGTGCCATTTCACCACGGCTTCGGCATGTTCACCACGCTGGGCTACTTGA
TCTGCGGCTTTCGGGTCGTGCTCATGTACCGCTTCGAGGAGGAGCTATTCTTGCGCAGCTTGCAAGACTA
TAAGATTCAATCTGCCCTGCTGGTGCCCACACTATTTAGCTTCTTCGCTAAGAGCACTCTCATCGACAAG
TACGACCTAAGCAACTTGCACGAGATCGCCAGCGGCGGGGCGCCGCTCAGCAAGGAGGTAGGTGAGGCCG
TGGCCAAACGCTTCCACCTACCAGGCATCCGCCAGGGCTACGGCCTGACAGAAACAACCAGCGCCATTCT
GATCACCCCCGAAGGGGACGACAAGCCTGGCGCAGTAGGCAAGGTGGTGCCCTTCTTCGAGGCTAAGGTG
GTGGACTTGGACACCGGTAAGACACTGGGTGTGAACCAGCGCGGCGAGCTGTGCGTCCGTGGCCCCATGA
TCATGAGCGGCTACGTTAACAACCCCGAGGCTACAAACGCTCTCATCGACAAGGACGGCTGGCTGCACAG
CGGCGACATCGCCTACTGGGACGAGGACGAGCACTTCTTCATCGTGGACCGGCTGAAGAGCCTGATCAAA
TACAAGGGCTACCAGGTAGCCCCAGCCGAACTGGAGAGCATCCTGCTGCAACACCCCAACATCTTCGACG
CCGGGGTCGCCGGCCTGCCCGACGACGATGCCGGCGAGCTGCCCGCCGCAGTCGTCGTGCTGGAACACGG
TAAAACCATGACCGAGAAGGAGATCGTGGACTATGTGGCCAGCCAGGTTACAACCGCCAAGAAGCTGCGC
GGTGGTGTTGTGTTCGTGGACGAGGTGCCTAAAGGACTGACCGGCAAGTTGGACGCCCGCAAGATCCGCG
AGATTCTCATTAAGGCCAAGAAGGGCGGCAAGATCGCCGTGTAAATCGATACCGTCGACCTCGATCGAGA
CCTAGAAAAACATGGAGCAATCACAAGTAGCAATACAGCAGCTACCAATGCTGATTGTGCCTGGCTAGAA
GCACAAGAGGAGGAGGAGGTGGGTTTTCCAGTCACACCTCAGGTACCTTTAAGACCAATGACTTACAAGG
CAGCTGTAGATCTTAGCCACTTTTTAAAAGAAAAGGGGGGACTGGAAGGGCTAATTCACTCCCAACGAAG
ACAAGATATCCTTGATCTGTGGATCTACCACACACAAGGCTACTTCCCTGATTGGCAGAACTACACACCA
GGGCCAGGGATCAGATATCCACTGACCTTTGGATGGTGCTACAAGCTAGTACCAGTTGAGCAAGAGAAGG
TAGAAGAAGCCAATGAAGGAGAGAACACCCGCTTGTTACACCCTGTGAGCCTGCATGGGATGGATGACCC
GGAGAGAGAAGTATTAGAGTGGAGGTTTGACAGCCGCCTAGCATTTCATCACATGGCCCGAGAGCTGCAT
CCGGACTGTACTGGGTCTCTCTGGTTAGACCAGATCTGAGCCTGGGAGCTCTCTGGCTAACTAGGGAACC
CACTGCTTAAGCCTCAATAAAGCTTGCCTTGAGTGCTTCAAGTAGTGTGTGCCCGTCTGTTGTGTGACTC
TGGTAACTAGAGATCCCTCAGACCCTTTTAGTCAGTGTGGAAAATCTCTAGCAGCATGTGAGCAAAAGGC
CAGCAAAAGGCCAGGAACCGTAAAAAGGCCGCGTTGCTGGCGTTTTTCCATAGGCTCCGCCCCCCTGACG
AGCATCACAAAAATCGACGCTCAAGTCAGAGGTGGCGAAACCCGACAGGACTATAAAGATACCAGGCGTT
TCCCCCTGGAAGCTCCCTCGTGCGCTCTCCTGTTCCGACCCTGCCGCTTACCGGATACCTGTCCGCCTTT
CTCCCTTCGGGAAGCGTGGCGCTTTCTCATAGCTCACGCTGTAGGTATCTCAGTTCGGTGTAGGTCGTTC
GCTCCAAGCTGGGCTGTGTGCACGAACCCCCCGTTCAGCCCGACCGCTGCGCCTTATCCGGTAACTATCG
TCTTGAGTCCAACCCGGTAAGACACGACTTATCGCCACTGGCAGCAGCCACTGGTAACAGGATTAGCAGA
GCGAGGTATGTAGGCGGTGCTACAGAGTTCTTGAAGTGGTGGCCTAACTACGGCTACACTAGAAGAACAG
TATTTGGTATCTGCGCTCTGCTGAAGCCAGTTACCTTCGGAAAAAGAGTTGGTAGCTCTTGATCCGGCAA
ACAAACCACCGCTGGTAGCGGTGGTTTTTTTGTTTGCAAGCAGCAGATTACGCGCAGAAAAAAAGGATCT
CAAGAAGATCCTTTGATCTTTTCTACGGGGTCTGACGCTCAGTGGAACGAAAACTCACGTTAAGGGATTT
TGGTCATGAGATTATCAAAAAGGATCTTCACCTAGATCCTTTTAAATTAAAAATGAAGTTTTAAATCAAT
CTAAAGTATATATGAGTAAACTTGGTCTGACAGTTACCAATGCTTAATCAGTGAGGCACCTATCTCAGCG
ATCTGTCTATTTCGTTCATCCATAGTTGCCTGACTCCCCGTCGTGTAGATAACTACGATACGGGAGGGCT
TACCATCTGGCCCCAGTGCTGCAATGATACCGCGAGACCCACGCTCACCGGCTCCAGATTTATCAGCAAT
AAACCAGCCAGCCGGAAGGGCCGAGCGCAGAAGTGGTCCTGCAACTTTATCCGCCTCCATCCAGTCTATT
AATTGTTGCCGGGAAGCTAGAGTAAGTAGTTCGCCAGTTAATAGTTTGCGCAACGTTGTTGCCATTGCTA
CAGGCATCGTGGTGTCACGCTCGTCGTTTGGTATGGCTTCATTCAGCTCCGGTTCCCAACGATCAAGGCG
AGTTACATGATCCCCCATGTTGTGCAAAAAAGCGGTTAGCTCCTTCGGTCCTCCGATCGTTGTCAGAAGT
AAGTTGGCCGCAGTGTTATCACTCATGGTTATGGCAGCACTGCATAATTCTCTTACTGTCATGCCATCCG
TAAGATGCTTTTCTGTGACTGGTGAGTACTCAACCAAGTCATTCTGAGAATAGTGTATGCGGCGACCGAG
TTGCTCTTGCCCGGCGTCAATACGGGATAATACCGCGCCACATAGCAGAACTTTAAAAGTGCTCATCATT
GGAAAACGTTCTTCGGGGCGAAAACTCTCAAGGATCTTACCGCTGTTGAGATCCAGTTCGATGTAACCCA
CTCGTGCACCCAACTGATCTTCAGCATCTTTTACTTTCACCAGCGTTTCTGGGTGAGCAAAAACAGGAAG
GCAAAATGCCGCAAAAAAGGGAATAAGGGCGACACGGAAATGTTGAATACTCATACTCTTCCTTTTTCAA
TATTATTGAAGCATTTATCAGGGTTATTGTCTCATGAGCGGATACATATTTGAATGTATTTAGAAAAATA
AACAAATAGGGGTTCCGCGCACATTTCCCCGAAAAGTGCCACCTGACGTCGACGGATCGGGAGATCTCCC
GATCCCCTATGGTGCACTCTCAGTACAATCTGCTCTGATGCCGCATAGTTAAGCCAGTATCTGCTCCCTG
CTTGTGTGTTGGAGGTCGCTGAGTAGTGCGCGAGCAAAATTTAAGCTACAACAAGGCAAGGCTTGACCGA
CAATTGCATGAAGAATCTGCTTAGGGTTAGGCGTTTTGCGCTGCTTCGCGATGTACGGGCCAGATATACG
CGTTGACATTGATTATTGACTAGTTATTAATAGTAATCAATTACGGGGTCATTAGTTCATAGCCCATATA
TGGAGTTCCGCGTTACATAACTTACGGTAAATGGCCCGCCTGGCTGACCGCCCAACGACCCCCGCCCATT
GACGTCAATAATGACGTATGTTCCCATAGTAACGCCAATAGGGACTTTCCATTGACGTCAATGGGTGGAG
TATTTACGGTAAACTGCCCACTTGGCAGTACATCAAGTGTATCATATGCCAAGTACGCCCCCTATTGACG
TCAATGACGGTAAATGGCCCGCCTGGCATTATGCCCAGTACATGACCTTATGGGACTTTCCTACTTGGCA
GTACATCTACGTATTAGTCATCGCTATTACCATGGTGATGCGGTTTTGGCAGTACATCAATGGGCGTGGA
TAGCGGTTTGACTCACGGGGATTTCCAAGTCTCCACCCCATTGACGTCAATGGGAGTTTGTTTTGGCACC
AAAATCAACGGGACTTTCCAAAATGTCGTAACAACTCCGCCCCATTGACGCAAATGGGCGGTAGGCGTGT
ACGGTGGGAGGTCTATATAAGCAGCGCGTTTTGCCTGTACTGGGTCTCTCTGGTTAGACCAGATCTGAGC
CTGGGAGCTCTCTGGCTAACTAGGGAACCCACTGCTTAAGCCTCAATAAAGCTTGCCTTGAGTGCTTCAA
GTAGTGTGTGCCCGTCTGTTGTGTGACTCTGGTAACTAGAGATCCCTCAGACCCTTTTAGTCAGTGTGGA
AAATCTCTAGCAGTGGCGCCCGAACAGGGACTTGAAAGCGAAAGGGAAACCAGAGGAGCTCTCTCGACGC
AGGACTCGGCTTGCTGAAGCGCGCACGGCAAGAGGCGAGGGGCGGCGACTGGTGAGTACGCCAAAAATTT
TGACTAGCGGAGGCTAGAAGGAGAGAGATGGGTGCGAGAGCGTCAGTATTAAGCGGGGGAGAATTAGATC
GCGATGGGAAAAAATTCGGTTAAGGCCAGGGGGAAAGAAAAAATATAAATTAAAACATATAGTATGGGCA
AGCAGGGAGCTAGAACGATTCGCAGTTAATCCTGGCCTGTTAGAAACATCAGAAGGCTGTAGACAAATAC
TGGGACAGCTACAACCATCCCTTCAGACAGGATCAGAAGAACTTAGATCATTATATAATACAGTAGCAAC
CCTCTATTGTGTGCATCAAAGGATAGAGATAAAAGACACCAAGGAAGCTTTAGACAAGATAGAGGAAGAG
CAAAACAAAAGTAAGACCACCGCACAGCAAGCGGCCGGCCGCTGATCTTCAGACCTGGAGGAGGAGATAT
GAGGGACAATTGGAGAAGTGAATTATATAAATATAAAGTAGTAAAAATTGAACCATTAGGAGTAGCACCC
ACCAAGGCAAAGAGAAGAGTGGTGCAGAGAGAAAAAAGAGCAGTGGGAATAGGAGCTTTGTTCCTTGGGT
TCTTGGGAGCAGCAGGAAGCACTATGGGCGCAGCGTCAATGACGCTGACGGTACAGGCCAGACAATTATT
GTCTGGTATAGTGCAGCAGCAGAACAATTTGCTGAGGGCTATTGAGGCGCAACAGCATCTGTTGCAACTC
ACAGTCTGGGGCATCAAGCAGCTCCAGGCAAGAATCCTGGCTGTGGAAAGATACCTAAAGGATCAACAGC
TCCTGGGGATTTGGGGTTGCTCTGGAAAACTCATTTGCACCACTGCTGTGCCTTGGAATGCTAGTTGGAG
TAATAAATCTCTGGAACAGATTTGGAATCACACGACCTGGATGGAGTGGGACAGAGAAATTAACAATTAC
ACAAGCTTAATACACTCCTTAATTGAAGAATCGCAAAACCAGCAAGAAAAGAATGAACAAGAATTATTGG
AATTAGATAAATGGGCAAGTTTGTGGAATTGGTTTAACATAACAAATTGGCTGTGGTATATAAAATTATT
CATAATGATAGTAGGAGGCTTGGTAGGTTTAAGAATAGTTTTTGCTGTACTTTCTATAGTGAATAGAGTT
AGGCAGGGATATTCACCATTATCGTTTCAGACCCACCTCCCAACCCCGAGGGGACCCGACAGGCCCGAAG
GAATAGAAGAAGAAGGTGGAGAGAGAGACAGAGACAGATCCATTCGATTAGTGAACGGATCGGCACTGCG
TGCGCCAATTCTGCAGACAAATGGCAGTATTCATCCACAATTTTAAAAGAAAAGGGGGGATTGGGGGGTA
CAGTGCAGGGGAAAGAATAGTAGACATAATAGCAACAGACATACAAACTAAAGAATTACAAAAACAAATT
ACAAAAATTCAAAATTTTCGGGTTTATTACAGGGACAGCAGAGATCCAGTTTGGTTAGTACCGGGCCCGC
TCTAGCGTGAGGCTCCGGTGCCCGTCAGTGGGCAGAGCGCACATCGCCCACAGTCCCCGAGAAGTTGGGG
GGAGGGGTCGGCAATTGAACCGGTGCCTAGAGAAGGTGGCGCGGGGTAAACTGGGAAAGTGATGTCGTGT
ACTGGCTCCGCCTTTTTCCCGAGGGTGGGGGAGAACCGTATATAAGTGCAGTAGTCGCCGTGAACGTTCT
TTTTCGCAACGGGTTTGCCGCCAGAACACAGGTAAGTGCCGTGTGTGGTTCCCGCGGGCCTGGCCTCTTT
ACGGGTTATGGCCCTTGCGTGCCTTGAATTACTTCCACCTGGCTGCAGTACGTGATTCTTGATCCCGAGC
TTCGGGTTGGAAGTGGGTGGGAGAGTTCGAGGCCTTGCGCTTAAGGAGCCCCTTCGCCTCGTGCTTGAGT
TGAGGCCTGGCCTGGGCGCTGGGGCCGCCGCGTGCGAATCTGGTGGCACCTTCGCGCCTGTCTCGCTGCT
TTCGATAAGTCTCTAGCCATTTAAAATTTTTGATGACCTGCTGCGACGCTTTTTTTCTGGCAAGATAGTC
TTGTAAATGCGGGCCAAGATCTGCACACTGGTATTTCGGTTTTTGGGGCCGCGGGCGGCGACGGGGCCCG
TGCGTCCCAGCGCACATGTTCGGCGAGGCGGGGCCTGCGAGCGCGGCCACCGAGAATCGGACGGGGGTAG
TCTCAAGCTGGCCGGCCTGCTCTGGTGCCTGGCCTCGCGCCGCCGTGTATCGCCCCGCCCTGGGCGGCAA
GGCTGGCCCGGTCGGCACCAGTTGCGTGAGCGGAAAGATGGCCGCTTCCCGGCCCTGCTGCAGGGAGCTC
AAAATGGAGGACGCGGCGCTCGGGAGAGCGGGCGGGTGAGTCACCCACACAAAGGAAAAGGGCCTTTCCG
TCCTCAGCCGTCGCTTCATGTGACTCCACGGAGTACCGGGCGCCGTCCAGGCACCTCGATTAGTTCTCGA
GCTTTTGGAGTACGTCGTCTTTAGGTTGGGGGGAGGGGTTTTATGCGATGGAGTTTCCCCACACTGAGTG
GGTGGAGACTGAAGTTAGGCCAGCTTGGCACTTGATGTAATTCTCCTTGGAATTTGCCCTTTTTGAGTTT
GGATCTTGGTTCATTCTCAAGCCTCAGACAGTGGTTCAAAGTTTTTTTCTTCCATTTCAGGTGTCGTGAG
CGGCCGCTGAACTGAATTCATCGACGTTAACTATTCTAGAGTACCCGGGCTAGGATCCGCCCCTCTCC
