>Addgene plasmid #21375 | pHIV-Luciferase | addgene partial sequence | sequence record 27162 | 21375 with Ef1a-Fwd
AGCGGCCGCTGAACTGAATTCATCGACGTTAACTATTCTAGAGTACCCGGGCTAGGATCCGCCCCTCTCC
CTCCCCCCCCCCTAACGTTACTGGCCGAAGCCGCTTGGAATAAGGCCGGTGTGCGTTTGTCTATATGTTA
TTTTCCACCATATTGCCGTCTTTTGGCAATGTGAGGGCCCGGAAACCTGGCCCTGTCTTCTTGACGAGCA
TTCCTAGGGGTCTTTCCCCTCTCGCCAAAGGAATGCAAGGTCTGTTGAATGTCGTGAAGGAAGCAGTTCC
TCTGGAAGCTTCTTGAAGACAAACAACGTCTGTAGCGACCCTTTGCAGGCAGCGGAACCCCCCACCTGGC
GACAGGTGCCTCTGCGGCCAAAAGCCACGTGTATAAGATACACCTGCAAAGGCGGCACAACCCCAGTGCC
ACGTTGTGAGTTGGATAGTTGTGGAAAGAGTCAAATGGCTCTCCTCAAGCGTATTCAACAAGGGGCTGAA
GGATGCCCAGAAGGTACCCCATTGTATGGGATCTGATCTGGGGCCTCGGTACACATGCTTTACATGTGTT
TAGTCGAGGTTAAAAAAACGTCTAGGCCCCCCGAACCACGGGGACGTGGTTTTCCTTTGAAAAACACGAT
GATAATATGGGGGATGGAAGATGCCAAAAACATTAAGAA
