>Addgene plasmid #21375 | pHIV-Luciferase | addgene partial sequence | sequence record 130710 | IRES-F 5'-TGGCTCTCCTCAAGCGTATT-3'
CCAGAAGGTACCCCATTGTATGGGATCTGATCTGGGGCCTCGGTACACATGCTTTACATGTGTTTAGTCG
AGGTTAAAAAAACGTCTAGGCCCCCCGAACCACGGGGACGTGGTTTTCCTTTGAAAAACACGATGATAAT
ATGGGGGATGGAAGATGCCAAAAACATTAAGAAGGGCCCAGCGCCATTCTACCCACTCGAAGACGGGACC
GCCGGCGAGCAGCTGCACAAAGCCATGAAGCGCTACGCCCTGGTGCCCGGCACCATCGCCTTTACCGACG
CACATATCGAGGTGGACATTACCTACGCCGAGTACTTCGAGATGAGCGTTCGGCTGGCAGAAGCTATGAA
GCGCTATGGGCTGAATACAAACCATCGGATCGTGGTGTGCAGCGAGAATAGCTTGCAGTTCTTCATGCCC
GTGTTGGGTGCCCTGTTCATCGGTGTGGCTGTGGCCCCAGCTAACGACATCTACAACGAGCGCGAGCTGC
TGAACAGCATGGGCATCAGCCAGCCCACCGTCGTATTCGTGAGCAAGAAAGGGCTGCAAAAGATCCTCAA
CGTGCAAAAGAAGCTACCGATCATACAAAAGATCATCATCATGGATAGCAAGACCGACTACCAGGGCTTC
CAAAGCATGTACACCTTCGTGACTTCCCATTTGCCACCCGGCTTCAACGAGTACGACTTCGTGCCCGAGA
GCTTCGACCGGGACAAAACCATCGCCCTGATCATGAACAGTAGTGGCAGTACCGGATTGCCCAAGGGCGT
AGCCCTACCGCACCGCACCGCTTGTGTCCGATTCAGTCATGCCCGCGACCCCATCTTCGGCAACCAGATC
ATCCCCGACACCG
