>Addgene plasmid #21375 | pHIV-Luciferase | addgene partial sequence | sequence record 130711 | pSICO-JL 5'-tgtgactggaaaacccacctc-3'
AATCAGCATTGGTAGCTGCTGTATTGCTACTTGTGATTGCTCCATGTTTTTCTAGGTCTCGATCGAGGTC
GACGGTATCGATTTACACGGCGATCTTGCCGCCCTTCTTGGCCTTAATGAGAATCTCGCGGATCTTGCGG
GCGTCCAACTTGCCGGTCAGTCCTTTAGGCACCTCGTCCACGAACACAACACCACCGCGCAGCTTCTTGG
CGGTTGTAACCTGGCTGGCCACATAGTCCACGATCTCCTTCTCGGTCATGGTTTTACCGTGTTCCAGCAC
GACGACTGCGGCGGGCAGCTCGCCGGCATCGTCGTCGGGCAGGCCGGCGACCCCGGCGTCGAAGATGTTG
GGGTGTTGCAGCAGGATGCTCTCCAGTTCGGCTGGGGCTACCTGGTAGCCCTTGTATTTGATCAGGCTCT
TCAGCCGGTCCACGATGAAGAAGTGCTCGTCCTCGTCCCAGTAGGCGATGTCGCCGCTGTGCAGCCAGCC
GTCCTTGTCGATGAGAGCGTTTGTAGCCTCGGGGTTGTTAACGTAGCCGCTCATGATCATGGGGCCACGG
ACGCACAGCTCGCCGCGCTGGTTCACACCCAGTGTCTTACCGGTGTCCAAGTCCACCACCTTAGCCTCGA
AGAAGGGCACCACCTTGCCTACTGCGCCAGGCTTGTCGTCCCCTTC
